>Addgene plasmid #108950 | pET-28a(+)-MDC | depositor full sequence | sequence record 205438 | pET-28a(+)-MDC sequence 6487 bps
TGGCGAATGGG
[124 nt withheld, positions 12-135]
C
[91 nt withheld, positions 137-227]
A
[49 nt withheld, positions 229-277]
CCTTTGACGTTGGAGTCCACGTTCTTT
[37 nt withheld, positions 305-341]
ACCCTATCTCGGTCTATTCTTTTGATTTATAAGGGATTTTGCCGATTTCGGCCTATTGGTTAAAAAATGA
GCTGATTTAACAAAAATTTAACGCGAATTTTAACAAAATATTAACGTTTACAATTTCAGGTGGCACTTTT
CGGGGAAATGTGCGCGGAACCCCTATTTGTTTATTTTTCTAAATACATTCAAATATGTATCCGCTCATGA
ATTAATTCTTAGAAAAACTCATCGAGCATCAAATGAAACTGCAATTTATTCATATCAGGATTATCAATAC
CATATTTTTGAAAAAGCCGTTTCTGTAATGAAGGAGAAAACTCACCGAGGCAGTTCCATAGGATGGCAAG
ATCCTGGTATCGGTCTGCGATTCCGACTCGTCCAACATCAATACAACCTATTAATTTCCCCTCGTCAAAA
ATAAGGTTATCAAGTGAGAAATCACCATGAGTGACGACTGAATCCGGTGAGAATGGCAAAAGTTTATGCA
TTTCTTTCCAGACTTGTTCAACAGGCCAGCCATTACGCTCGTCATCAAAATCACTCGCATCAACCAAACC
GTTATTCATTCGTGATTGCGCCTGAGCGAGACGAAATACGCGATCGCTGTTAAAAGGACAATTACAAACA
GGAATCGAATGCAACCGGCGCAGGAACACTGCCAGCGCATCAACAATATTTTCACCTGAATCAGGATATT
CTTCTAATACCTGGAATGCTGTTTTCCCGGGGATCGCAGTGGTGAGTAACCATGCATCATCAGGAGTACG
GATAAAATGCTTGATGGTCGGAAGAGGCATAAATTCCGTCAGCCAGTTTAGTCTGACCATCTCATCTGTA
ACATCATTGGCAACGCTACCTTTGCCATGTTTCAGAAACAACTCTGGCGCATCGGGCTTCCCATACAATC
GATAGATTGTCGCACCTGATTGCCCGACATTATCGCGAGCCCATTTATACCCATATAAATCAGCATCCAT
GTTGGAATTTAATCGCGGCCTAGAGCAAGACGTTTCCCGTTGAATATGGCTCATAACACCCCTTGTATTA
CTGTTTATGTAAGCAGACAGTTTTATTGTTCATGACCAAAATCCCTTAACGTGAGTTTTCGTTCCACTGA
GCGTCAGACCCCGTAGAAAAGATCAAAGGATCTTCTTGAGATCCTTTTTTTCTGCGCGTAATCTGCTGCT
TGCAAACAAAAAAACCACCGCTACCAGCGGTGGTTTGTTTGCCGGATCAAGAGCTACCAACTCTTTTTCC
GAAGGTAACTGGCTTCAGCAGAGCGCAGATACCAAATACTGTCCTTCTAGTGTAGCCGTAGTTAGGCCAC
CACTTCAAGAACTCTGTAGCACCGCCTACATACCTCGCTCTGCTAATCCTGTTACCAGTGGCTGCTGCCA
GTGGCGATAAGTCGTGTCTTACCGGGTTGGACTCAAGACGATAGTTACCGGATAAGGCGCAGCGGTCGGG
CTGAACGGGGGGTTCGTGCACACAGCCCAGCTTGGAGCGAACGACCTACACCGAACTGAGATACCTACAG
CGTGAGCTATGAGAAAGCGCCACGCTTCCCGAAGGGAGAAAGGCGGACAGGTATCCGGTAAGCGGCAGGG
TCGGAACAGGAGAGCGCACGAGGGAGCTTCCAGGGGGAAACGCCTGGTATCTTTATAGTCCTGTCGGGTT
TCGCCACCTCTGACTTGAGCGTCGATTTTTGTGATGCTCGTCAGGGGGGCGGAGCCTATGGAAAAACGCC
AGCAACGCGGCCTTTTTACGGTTCCTGGCCTTTTGCTGGCCTTTTGCTCACATGTTCTTTCCTGCGTTAT
CCCCTGATTCTGTGGATAACCGTATTACCGCCTTTGAGTGAGCTGATACCGCTCGCCGCAGCCGAACGAC
CGAGCGCAGCGAGTCAGTGAGCGAGGAAGCGGAAGAGCGCCTGATGCGGTATTTTCTCCTTACGCATCTG
TGCGGTATTTCACACCGCATATATGGTGCACTCTCAGTACAATCTGCTCTGATGCCGCATAGTTAAGCCA
GTATACACTCCGCTATCGCTACGTGACTGGGTCATGGCTGCGCCCCGACACCCGCCAACACCCGCTGACG
CGCCCTGACGGGCTTGTCTGCTCCCGGCATCCGCTTACAGACAAGCTGTGACCGTCTCCGGGAGCTGCAT
GTGTCAGAGGTTTTCACCGTCATCACCGAAACGCGCGAGGCAGCTGCGGTAAAGCTCATCAGCGTGGTCG
TGAAGCGATTCACAGATGTCTGCCTGTTCATCCGCGTCCAGCTCGTTGAGTTTCTCCAGAAGCGTTAATG
TCTGGCTTCTGATAAAGCGGGCCATGTTAAGGGCGGTTTTTTCCTGTTTGGTCACTGATGCCTCCGTGTA
AGGGGGATTTCTGTTCATGGGGGTAATGATACCGATGAAACGAGAGAGGATGCTCACGATACGGGTTACT
GATGATGAACATGCCCGGTTACTGGAACGTTGTGAGGGTAAACAACTGGCGGTATGGATGCGGCGGGACC
AGAGAAAAATCACTCAGGGTCAATGCCAGCGCTTCGTTAATACAGATGTAGGTGTTCCACAGGGTAGCCA
GCAGCATCCTGCGATGCAGATCCGGAACATAATGGTGCAGGGCGCTGACTTCCGCGTTTCCAGACTTTAC
GAAACACGGAAACCGAAGACCATTCATGTTGTTGCTCAGGTCGCAGACGTTTTGCAGCAGCAGTCGCTTC
ACGTTCGCTCGCGTATCGGTGATTCATTCTGCTAACCAGTAAGGCAACCCCGCCAGCCTAGCCGGGTCCT
CAACGACAGGAGCACGATCATGCGCACCCGTGGGGCCGCCATGCCGGCGATAATGGCCTGCTTCTCGCCG
AAACGTTTGGTGGCGGGACCAGTGACGAAGGCTTGAGCGAGGGCGTGCAAGATTCCGAATACCGCAAGCG
ACAGGCCGATCATCGTCGCGCTCCAGCGAAAGCGGTCCTCGCCGAAAATGACCCAGAGCGCTGCCGGCAC
CTGTCCTACGAGTTGCATGATAAAGAAGACAGTCATAAGTGCGGCGACGATAGTCATGCCCCGCGCCCAC
CGGAAGGAGCTGACTGGGTTGAAGGCTCTCAAGGGCATCGGTCGAGATCCCGGTGCCTAATGAGTGAGCT
AACTTACATTAATTGCGTTGCGCTCACTGCCCGCTTTCCAGTCGGGAAACCTGTCGTGCCAGCTGCATTA
ATGAATCGGCCAACGCGCGGGGAGAGGCGGTTTGCGTATTGGGCGCCAGGGTGGTTTTTCTTTTCACCAG
TGAGACGGGCAACAGCTGATTGCCCTTCACCGCCTGGCCCTGAGAGAGTTGCAGCAAGCGGTCCACGCTG
GTTTGCCCCAGCAGGCGAAAATCCTGTTTGATGGTGGTTAACGGCGGGATATAACATGAGCTGTCTTCGG
TATCGTCGTATCCCACTACCGAGATATCCGCACCAACGCGCAGCCCGGACTCGGTAATGGCGCGCATTGC
GCCCAGCGCCATCTGATCGTTGGCAACCAGCATCGCAGTGGGAACGATGCCCTCATTCAGCATTTGCATG
GTTTGTTGAAAACCGGACATGGCACTCCAGTCGCCTTCCCGTTCCGCTATCGGCTGAATTTGATTGCGAG
TGAGATATTTATGCCAGCCAGCCAGACGCAGACGCGCCGAGACAGAACTTAATGGGCCCGCTAACAGCGC
GATTTGCTGGTGACCCAATGCGACCAGATGCTCCACGCCCAGTCGCGTACCGTCTTCATGGGAGAAAATA
ATACTGTTGATGGGTGTCTGGTCAGAGACATCAAGAAATAACGCCGGAACATTAGTGCAGGCAGCTTCCA
CAGCAATGGCATCCTGGTCATCCAGCGGATAGTTAATGATCAGCCCACTGACGCGTTGCGCGAGAAGATT
GTGCACCGCCGCTTTACAGGCTTCGACGCCGCTTCGTTCTACCATCGACACCACCACGCTGGCACCCAGT
TGATCGGCGCGAGATTTAATCGCCGCGACAATTTGCGACGGCGCGTGCAGGGCCAGACTGGAGGTGGCAA
CGCCAATCAGCAACGACTGTTTGCCCGCCAGTTGTTGTGCCACGCGGTTGGGAATGTAATTCAGCTCCGC
CATCGCCGCTTCCACTTTTTCCCGCGTTTTCGCAGAAACGTGGCTGGCCTGGTTCACCACGCGGGAAACG
GTCTGATAAGAGACACCGGCATACTCTGCGACATCGTATAACGTTACTGGTTTCACATTCACCACCCTGA
ATTGACTCTCTTCCGGGCGCTATCATGCCATACCGCGAAAGGTTTTGCGCCATTCGATGGTGTCCGGGAT
CTCGACGCTCTCCCTTATGCGACTCCTGCATTAGGAAGCAGCCCAGTAGTAGGTTGAGGCCGTTGAGCAC
CGCCGCCGCAAGGAATGGTGCATGCAAGGAGATGGCGCCCAACAGTCCCCCGGCCACGGGGCCTGCCACC
ATACCCACGCCGAAACAAGCGCTCATGAGCCCGAAGTGGCGAGCCCGATCTTCCCCATCGGTGATGTCGG
CGATATAGGCGCCAGCAACCGCACCTGTGGCGCCGGTGATGCCGGCCACGATGCGTCCGGCGTAGAGGAT
CGAGATCTCGATCCCGCGAAATTAATACGACTCACTATAGGGGAATTGTGAGCGGATAACAATTCCCCTC
TAGAAATAATTTTGTTTAACTTTAAGAAGGAGATATACCATGGGCAGCAGCCATCATCATCATCATCACA
GCAGCGGCCTGGTGCCGCGCGGCAGCCATATGACGGTGTATACCGCGTCTGTGACCGCTCCGGTTAATAT
CGCAACCTTAAAATATTGGGGCAAACGCGATACCAAATTAAATCTGCCTACCAATAGTAGCATCTCAGTG
ACCCTGAGCCAGGATGATCTGCGCACCCTGACGAGTGCAGCTACAGCCCCGGAATTTGAACGCGATACAC
TGTGGCTGAATGGCGAACCTCATTCTATCGATAATGAGCGCACCCAGAATTGCCTAAGAGACCTGCGCCA
GCTGCGCAAAGAGATGGAAAGTAAAGATGCGTCACTGCCGACACTGAGTCAGTGGAAATTACATATTGTG
AGCGAAAACAACTTTCCGACGGCGGCAGGCCTGGCGTCTAGTGCAGCGGGCTTTGCCGCCTTAGTTAGCG
CCATCGCTAAACTGTATCAGTTACCACAGAGTACGAGCGAAATTAGTCGTATCGCTCGTAAAGGCTCAGG
TAGTGCTTGTCGCTCTCTGTTTGGCGGTTATGTTGCGTGGGAAATGGGCAAAGCGGAAGATGGTCATGAT
TCTATGGCCGTTCAGATCGCCGATTCAAGTGATTGGCCACAGATGAAAGCCTGTGTATTGGTTGTGAGCG
ACATAAAGAAGGATGTGTCAAGCACCCAGGGTATGCAGCTGACCGTTGCTACCTCAGAATTGTTTAAAGA
ACGTATCGAACATGTGGTTCCTAAACGCTTTGAAGTTATGCGTAAAGCCATTGTTGAAAAAGATTTTGCT
ACATTTGCCAAAGAAACCATGATGGATAGTAATAGCTTTCATGCAACATGTCTGGATTCTTTTCCTCCAA
TCTTTTATATGAATGATACAAGCAAACGCATCATCTCTTGGTGTCATACGATCAATCAGTTTTATGGCGA
AACAATCGTGGCATATACGTTTGATGCGGGTCCTAATGCCGTGCTGTATTACCTAGCCGAAAATGAGTCT
AAACTGTTTGCCTTTATCTACAAGCTGTTTGGTAGCGTTCCGGGTTGGGATAAAAAATTCACGACGGAAC
AGTTAGAAGCCTTTAATCATCAGTTTGAATCTTCTAATTTTACGGCCCGCGAACTGGATCTGGAACTACA
AAAAGATGTTGCGAGAGTCATCCTGACACAGGTGGGTTCAGGTCCACAGGAAACCAACGAGTCACTGATC
GATGCCAAAACCGGCTTACCTAAAGAATAATAACTCGAGCACCACCACCACCACCACTGAGATCCGGCTG
CTAACAAAGCCCGAAAGGAAGCTGAGTTGGCTGCTGCCACCGCTGAGCAATAACTAGCATAACCCCTTGG
GGCCTCTAAACGGGTCTTGAGGGGTTTTTTGCTGAAAGGAGGAACTATATCCGGAT
Features (pLannotate 1.2.2; 21 found; start..end, strand, type, name):
     12..467     +  rep_origin     f1 ori (sequence partly withheld): f1 bacteriophage origin of replication; arrow indicates direction of (+) strand synthesis
    494..551     +  promoter       AmpR promoter (fragment): bla
    560..1375    -  CDS            KanR: aminoglycoside phosphotransferase; aph(3')-Ia; confers resistance to kanamycin in bacteria or G418 (Geneticin®) in eukaryotes
   1497..2085    +  rep_origin     ori: high-copy-number ColE1/pMB1/pBR322/pUC origin of replication
   2271..2413    -  misc_feature   bom: basis of mobility region from pBR322
   2515..2706    -  CDS            rop: Rop protein, which maintains plasmids at low copy number; rop
   2723..3103    +  CDS            YPB1_ECOLX: Protein predicted: Swiss-Prot protein existence level 4. From Escherichia coli.
   3175..3466    -  CDS            TcR (fragment): tetracycline efflux protein; tet; confers resistance to tetracycline
   3481..3502    -  protein_bind   CAP binding site: CAP binding activates transcription in the presence of cAMP. E. coli catabolite activator protein
   3515..4597    -  CDS            lacI: lac repressor; lacI; The lac repressor binds to the lac operator to inhibit transcription in E. coli. This inhibition can be relieved by adding lactose or isopropyl-β-D-thiogalactopyranoside (IPTG).
   4598..4675    -  promoter       lacI promoter: lacI
   4683..4962    -  CDS            TcR (fragment): tetracycline efflux protein; tet; confers resistance to tetracycline
   4984..5002    +  promoter       T7 promoter: promoter for bacteriophage T7 RNA polymerase
   5003..5027    +  protein_bind   lac operator: The lac repressor binds to the lac operator to inhibit transcription in E. coli. This inhibition can be relieved by adding lactose or isopropyl-β-D-thiogalactopyranoside (IPTG). lac repressor encoded by lacI
   5042..5064    +  RBS            RBS: efficient ribosome binding site from bacteriophage T7 gene 10 (Olins and Rangwala, 1989)
   5083..5099    +  CDS            capTEV™ (fragment): composite tag for in vivo biotinylation, TEV protease cleavage, and 6xHis tagging
   5110..5127    +  CDS            thrombin site: thrombin recognition and cleavage site
   5131..6318    +  CDS            MVD1: MVD1_YEAST - Also known as ERG19, MPD. Experimental evidence at protein level: Swiss-Prot protein existence level 1. From Saccharomyces cerevisiae (strain ATCC 204508 / S288c) (Baker's yeast).
   6331..6348    +  CDS            9xHis (fragment): 9xHis affinity tag
   6358..6407    +  CDS            SET1 (fragment): solubility-enhancement tag derived from T7 phage gene 10B
   6415..6462    +  terminator     T7 terminator: transcription terminator for bacteriophage T7 RNA polymerase
