>Addgene plasmid #108950 | pET-28a(+)-MDC | addgene full sequence | sequence record 230567 | Addgene NGS Result
TGGCGAATGGG
[124 nt withheld, positions 12-135]
C
[91 nt withheld, positions 137-227]
A
[49 nt withheld, positions 229-277]
CCTTTGACGTTGGAGTCCACGTTCTTT
[37 nt withheld, positions 305-341]
ACCCTATCTCGGTCTATTCTTTTGATTTATAAGGGATTTTGCCGATTTCGGCCTATTGGTTAAAAAATGA
GCTGATTTAACAAAAATTTAACGCGAATTTTAACAAAATATTAACGCTTACAATTTAGGTGGCACTTTTC
GGGGAAATGTGCGCGGAACCCCTATTTGTTTATTTTTCTAAATACATTCAAATATGTATCCGCTCATGAA
TTAATTCTTAGAAAAACTCATCGAGCATCAAATGAAACTGCAATTTATTCATATCAGGATTATCAATACC
ATATTTTTGAAAAAGCCGTTTCTGTAATGAAGGAGAAAACTCACCGAGGCAGTTCCATAGGATGGCAAGA
TCCTGGTATCGGTCTGCGATTCCGACTCGTCCAACATCAATACAACCTATTAATTTCCCCTCGTCAAAAA
TAAGGTTATCAAGTGAGAAATCACCATGAGTGACGACTGAATCCGGTGAGAATGGCAAAAGTTTATGCAT
TTCTTTCCAGACTTGTTCAACAGGCCAGCCATTACGCTCGTCATCAAAATCACTCGCATCAACCAAACCG
TTATTCATTCGTGATTGCGCCTGAGCGAGACGAAATACGCGATCGCTGTTAAAAGGACAATTACAAACAG
GAATCGAATGCAACCGGCGCAGGAACACTGCCAGCGCATCAACAATATTTTCACCTGAATCAGGATATTC
TTCTAATACCTGGAATGCTGTTTTCCCGGGGATCGCAGTGGTGAGTAACCATGCATCATCAGGAGTACGG
ATAAAATGCTTGATGGTCGGAAGAGGCATAAATTCCGTCAGCCAGTTTAGTCTGACCATCTCATCTGTAA
CATCATTGGCAACGCTACCTTTGCCATGTTTCAGAAACAACTCTGGCGCATCGGGCTTCCCATACAATCG
ATAGATTGTCGCACCTGATTGCCCGACATTATCGCGAGCCCATTTATACCCATATAAATCAGCATCCATG
TTGGAATTTAATCGCGGCCTAGAGCAAGACGTTTCCCGTTGAATATGGCTCATAACACCCCTTGTATTAC
TGTTTATGTAAGCAGACAGTTTTATTGTTCATGACCAAAATCCCTTAACGTGAGTTTTCGTTCCACTGAG
CGTCAGACCCCGTAGAAAAGATCAAAGGATCTTCTTGAGATCCTTTTTTTCTGCGCGTAATCTGCTGCTT
GCAAACAAAAAAACCACCGCTACCAGCGGTGGTTTGTTTGCCGGATCAAGAGCTACCAACTCTTTTTCCG
AAGGTAACTGGCTTCAGCAGAGCGCAGATACCAAATACTGTCCTTCTAGTGTAGCCGTAGTTAGGCCACC
ACTTCAAGAACTCTGTAGCACCGCCTACATACCTCGCTCTGCTAATCCTGTTACCAGTGGCTGCTGCCAG
TGGCGATAAGTCGTGTCTTACCGGGTTGGACTCAAGACGATAGTTACCGGATAAGGCGCAGCGGTCGGGC
TGAACGGGGGGTTCGTGCACACAGCCCAGCTTGGAGCGAACGACCTACACCGAACTGAGATACCTACAGC
GTGAGCTATGAGAAAGCGCCACGCTTCCCGAAGGGAGAAAGGCGGACAGGTATCCGGTAAGCGGCAGGGT
CGGAACAGGAGAGCGCACGAGGGAGCTTCCAGGGGGAAACGCCTGGTATCTTTATAGTCCTGTCGGGTTT
CGCCACCTCTGACTTGAGCGTCGATTTTTGTGATGCTCGTCAGGGGGGCGGAGCCTATGGAAAAACGCCA
GCAACGCGGCCTTTTTACGGTTCCTGGCCTTTTGCTGGCCTTTTGCTCACATGTTCTTTCCTGCGTTATC
CCCTGATTCTGTGGATAACCGTATTACCGCCTTTGAGTGAGCTGATACCGCTCGCCGCAGCCGAACGACC
GAGCGCAGCGAGTCAGTGAGCGAGGAAGCGGAAGAGCGCCTGATGCGGTATTTTCTCCTTACGCATCTGT
GCGGTATTTCACACCGCAATGGTGCACTCTCAGTACAATCTGCTCTGATGCCGCATAGTTAAGCCAGTAT
ACACTCCGCTATCGCTACGTGACTGGGTCATGGCTGCGCCCCGACACCCGCCAACACCCGCTGACGCGCC
CTGACGGGCTTGTCTGCTCCCGGCATCCGCTTACAGACAAGCTGTGACCGTCTCCGGGAGCTGCATGTGT
CAGAGGTTTTCACCGTCATCACCGAAACGCGCGAGGCAGCTGCGGTAAAGCTCATCAGCGTGGTCGTGAA
GCGATTCACAGATGTCTGCCTGTTCATCCGCGTCCAGCTCGTTGAGTTTCTCCAGAAGCGTTAATGTCTG
GCTTCTGATAAAGCGGGCCATGTTAAGGGCGGTTTTTTCCTGTTTGGTCACTGATGCCTCCGTGTAAGGG
GGATTTCTGTTCATGGGGGTAATGATACCGATGAAACGAGAGAGGATGCTCACGATACGGGTTACTGATG
ATGAACATGCCCGGTTACTGGAACGTTGTGAGGGTAAACAACTGGCGGTATGGATGCGGCGGGACCAGAG
AAAAATCACTCAGGGTCAATGCCAGCGCTTCGTTAATACAGATGTAGGTGTTCCACAGGGTAGCCAGCAG
CATCCTGCGATGCAGATCCGGAACATAATGGTGCAGGGCGCTGACTTCCGCGTTTCCAGACTTTACGAAA
CACGGAAACCGAAGACCATTCATGTTGTTGCTCAGGTCGCAGACGTTTTGCAGCAGCAGTCGCTTCACGT
TCGCTCGCGTATCGGTGATTCATTCTGCTAACCAGTAAGGCAACCCCGCCAGCCTAGCCGGGTCCTCAAC
GACAGGAGCACGATCATGCGCACCCGTGGGGCCGCCATGCCGGCGATAATGGCCTGCTTCTCGCCGAAAC
GTTTGGTGGCGGGACCAGTGACGAAGGCTTGAGCGAGGGCGTGCAAGATTCCGAATACCGCAAGCGACAG
GCCGATCATCGTCGCGCTCCAGCGAAAGCGGTCCTCGCCGAAAATGACCCAGAGCGCTGCCGGCACCTGT
CCTACGAGTTGCATGATAAAGAAGACAGTCATAAGTGCGGCGACGATAGTCATGCCCCGCGCCCACCGGA
AGGAGCTGACTGGGTTGAAGGCTCTCAAGGGCATCGGTCGAGATCCCGGTGCCTAATGAGTGAGCTAACT
TACATTAATTGCGTTGCGCTCACTGCCCGCTTTCCAGTCGGGAAACCTGTCGTGCCAGCTGCATTAATGA
ATCGGCCAACGCGCGGGGAGAGGCGGTTTGCGTATTGGGCGCCAGGGTGGTTTTTCTTTTCACCAGTGAG
ACGGGCAACAGCTGATTGCCCTTCACCGCCTGGCCCTGAGAGAGTTGCAGCAAGCGGTCCACGCTGGTTT
GCCCCAGCAGGCGAAAATCCTGTTTGATGGTGGTTAACGGCGGGATATAACATGAGCTGTCTTCGGTATC
GTCGTATCCCACTACCGAGATATCCGCACCAACGCGCAGCCCGGACTCGGTAATGGCGCGCATTGCGCCC
AGCGCCATCTGATCGTTGGCAACCAGCATCGCAGTGGGAACGATGCCCTCATTCAGCATTTGCATGGTTT
GTTGAAAACCGGACATGGCACTCCAGTCGCCTTCCCGTTCCGCTATCGGCTGAATTTGATTGCGAGTGAG
ATATTTATGCCAGCCAGCCAGACGCAGACGCGCCGAGACAGAACTTAATGGGCCCGCTAACAGCGCGATT
TGCTGGTGACCCAATGCGACCAGATGCTCCACGCCCAGTCGCGTACCGTCTTCATGGGAGAAAATAATAC
TGTTGATGGGTGTCTGGTCAGAGACATCAAGAAATAACGCCGGAACATTAGTGCAGGCAGCTTCCACAGC
AATGGCATCCTGGTCATCCAGCGGATAGTTAATGATCAGCCCACTGACGCGTTGCGCGAGAAGATTGTGC
ACCGCCGCTTTACAGGCTTCGACGCCGCTTCGTTCTACCATCGACACCACCACGCTGGCACCCAGTTGAT
CGGCGCGAGATTTAATCGCCGCGACAATTTGCGACGGCGCGTGCAGGGCCAGACTGGAGGTGGCAACGCC
AATCAGCAACGACTGTTTGCCCGCCAGTTGTTGTGCCACGCGGTTGGGAATGTAATTCAGCTCCGCCATC
GCCGCTTCCACTTTTTCCCGCGTTTTCGCAGAAACGTGGCTGGCCTGGTTCACCACGCGGGAAACGGTCT
GATAAGAGACACCGGCATACTCTGCGACATCGTATAACGTTACTGGTTTCACATTCACCACCCTGAATTG
ACTCTCTTCCGGGCGCTATCATGCCATACCGCGAAAGGTTTTGCGCCATTCGATGGTGTCCGGGATCTCG
ACGCTCTCCCTTATGCGACTCCTGCATTAGGAAGCAGCCCAGTAGTAGGTTGAGGCCGTTGAGCACCGCC
GCCGCAAGGAATGGTGCATGCAAGGAGATGGCGCCCAACAGTCCCCCGGCCACGGGGCCTGCCACCATAC
CCACGCCGAAACAAGCGCTCATGAGCCCGAAGTGGCGAGCCCGATCTTCCCCATCGGTGATGTCGGCGAT
ATAGGCGCCAGCAACCGCACCTGTGGCGCCGGTGATGCCGGCCACGATGCGTCCGGCGTAGAGGATCGAG
ATCTCGATCCCGCGAAATTAATACGACTCACTATAGGGGAATTGTGAGCGGATAACAATTCCCCTCTAGA
AATAATTTTGTTTAACTTTAAGAAGGAGATATACCATGGGCAGCAGCCATCATCATCATCATCACAGCAG
CGGCCTGGTGCCGCGCGGCAGCCATATGACGGTGTATACCGCGTCTGTGACCGCTCCGGTTAATATCGCA
ACCTTAAAATATTGGGGCAAACGCGATACCAAATTAAATCTGCCTACCAATAGTAGCATCTCAGTGACCC
TGAGCCAGGATGATCTGCGCACCCTGACGAGTGCAGCTACAGCCCCGGAATTTGAACGCGATACACTGTG
GCTGAATGGCGAACCTCATTCTATCGATAATGAGCGCACCCAGAATTGCCTAAGAGACCTGCGCCAGCTG
CGCAAAGAGATGGAAAGTAAAGATGCGTCACTGCCGACACTGAGTCAGTGGAAATTACATATTGTGAGCG
AAAACAACTTTCCGACGGCGGCAGGCCTGGCGTCTAGTGCAGCGGGCTTTGCCGCCTTAGTTAGCGCCAT
CGCTAAACTGTATCAGTTACCACAGAGTACGAGCGAAATTAGTCGTATCGCTCGTAAAGGCTCAGGTAGT
GCTTGTCGCTCTCTGTTTGGCGGTTATGTTGCGTGGGAAATGGGCAAAGCGGAAGATGGTCATGATTCTA
TGGCCGTTCAGATCGCCGATTCAAGTGATTGGCCACAGATGAAAGCCTGTGTATTGGTTGTGAGCGACAT
AAAGAAGGATGTGTCAAGCACCCAGGGTATGCAGCTGACCGTTGCTACCTCAGAATTGTTTAAAGAACGT
ATCGAACATGTGGTTCCTAAACGCTTTGAAGTTATGCGTAAAGCCATTGTTGAAAAAGATTTTGCTACAT
TTGCCAAAGAAACCATGATGGATAGTAATAGCTTTCATGCAACATGTCTGGATTCTTTTCCTCCAATCTT
TTATATGAATGATACAAGCAAACGCATCATCTCTTGGTGTCATACGATCAATCAGTTTTATGGCGAAACA
ATCGTGGCATATACGTTTGATGCGGGTCCTAATGCCGTGCTGTATTACCTAGCCGAAAATGAGTCTAAAC
TGTTTGCCTTTATCTACAAGCTGTTTGGTAGCGTTCCGGGTTGGGATAAAAAATTCACGACGGAACAGTT
AGAAGCCTTTAATCATCAGTTTGAATCTTCTAATTTTACGGCCCGCGAACTGGATCTGGAACTACAAAAA
GATGTTGCGAGAGTCATCCTGACACAGGTGGGTTCAGGTCCACAGGAAACCAACGAGTCACTGATCGATG
CCAAAACCGGCTTACCTAAAGAATAATAACTCGAGCACCACCACCACCACCACTGAGATCCGGCTGCTAA
CAAAGCCCGAAAGGAAGCTGAGTTGGCTGCTGCCACCGCTGAGCAATAACTAGCATAACCCCTTGGGGCC
TCTAAACGGGTCTTGAGGGGTTTTTTGCTGAAAGGAGGAACTATATCCGGAT
Features (pLannotate 1.2.2; 21 found; start..end, strand, type, name):
     12..440     +  rep_origin     f1 ori (sequence partly withheld): f1 bacteriophage origin of replication; arrow indicates direction of (+) strand synthesis
    493..550     +  promoter       AmpR promoter (fragment): bla
    559..1374    -  CDS            KanR: aminoglycoside phosphotransferase; aph(3')-Ia; confers resistance to kanamycin in bacteria or G418 (Geneticin®) in eukaryotes
   1496..2084    +  rep_origin     ori: high-copy-number ColE1/pMB1/pBR322/pUC origin of replication
   2270..2409    -  misc_feature   bom: basis of mobility region from pBR322
   2511..2702    -  CDS            rop: Rop protein, which maintains plasmids at low copy number; rop
   2719..3099    +  CDS            YPB1_ECOLX: Protein predicted: Swiss-Prot protein existence level 4. From Escherichia coli.
   3171..3462    -  CDS            TcR (fragment): tetracycline efflux protein; tet; confers resistance to tetracycline
   3477..3498    -  protein_bind   CAP binding site: CAP binding activates transcription in the presence of cAMP. E. coli catabolite activator protein
   3511..4593    -  CDS            lacI: lac repressor; lacI; The lac repressor binds to the lac operator to inhibit transcription in E. coli. This inhibition can be relieved by adding lactose or isopropyl-β-D-thiogalactopyranoside (IPTG).
   4594..4671    -  promoter       lacI promoter: lacI
   4679..4958    -  CDS            TcR (fragment): tetracycline efflux protein; tet; confers resistance to tetracycline
   4980..4998    +  promoter       T7 promoter: promoter for bacteriophage T7 RNA polymerase
   4999..5023    +  protein_bind   lac operator: The lac repressor binds to the lac operator to inhibit transcription in E. coli. This inhibition can be relieved by adding lactose or isopropyl-β-D-thiogalactopyranoside (IPTG). lac repressor encoded by lacI
   5038..5060    +  RBS            RBS: efficient ribosome binding site from bacteriophage T7 gene 10 (Olins and Rangwala, 1989)
   5079..5095    +  CDS            capTEV™ (fragment): composite tag for in vivo biotinylation, TEV protease cleavage, and 6xHis tagging
   5106..5123    +  CDS            thrombin site: thrombin recognition and cleavage site
   5127..6314    +  CDS            MVD1: MVD1_YEAST - Also known as ERG19, MPD. Experimental evidence at protein level: Swiss-Prot protein existence level 1. From Saccharomyces cerevisiae (strain ATCC 204508 / S288c) (Baker's yeast).
   6327..6344    +  CDS            9xHis (fragment): 9xHis affinity tag
   6354..6403    +  CDS            SET1 (fragment): solubility-enhancement tag derived from T7 phage gene 10B
   6411..6458    +  terminator     T7 terminator: transcription terminator for bacteriophage T7 RNA polymerase
