[The description below was written by a language model from this plasmid's Addgene catalogue record and pLannotate feature annotations shown in this document.]
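Description:
pET-28a(+)-MDC is a bacterial expression plasmid built on the pET-28a(+) backbone for producing the Saccharomyces cerevisiae mevalonate decarboxylase (MDC; annotated as MVD1, also known as ERG19) in E. coli. The insert is a synthetic gene codon-optimized for E. coli; the restriction sites used for cloning are not recorded. The plasmid replicates from a ColE1/pBR322-type origin accompanied by the bom region and the rop gene, and is selected with kanamycin through the aph(3')-Ia resistance gene. An f1 origin is also present. The catalogue lists it as high copy, although rop normally restrains copy number in this backbone family.

Expression follows the standard pET arrangement. A T7 promoter, immediately followed by a lac operator and the T7 gene 10 ribosome binding site, drives the open reading frame, and a T7 terminator closes the unit. The plasmid-borne lacI gene supplies repressor, so transcription stays low until IPTG induction in a host that provides T7 RNA polymerase. Upstream of the MVD1 coding region the annotation detects a short His-tag fragment and a thrombin cleavage site, consistent with the N-terminal His6 tag recorded for the backbone, which allows metal-affinity purification and optional tag removal. A second His-tag fragment lies downstream of the insert, as in the parental vector; the record does not indicate whether it is translated. The small TcR, SET1 and capTEV fragment calls appear to be backbone remnants or partial matches rather than functional elements.

The depositor and sequencing-derived records differ by only a few nucleotides in length and give the same feature layout. According to the associated publication title, the enzyme was used for in vitro biosynthesis of sesquiterpenes starting from acetic acid.
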