Addgene plasmid #108950: pET-28a(+)-MDC
Purpose: heterologous expression of MDC of S. cerevisiae in E. coli
Depositing lab: Frank Schulz. Depositing organization: Ruhr-Universitaet Bochum. Publication: An in vitro Biosynthesis of Sesquiterpenes starting from Acetic Acid. Schulz F, Dirkmann M, Nowack J. Chembiochem. 2018 Aug 7. doi: 10.1002/cbic.201800128. PubMed 30085399.
Backbone
  Vector backbone: pET-28a(+)
  Vector type: Bacterial Expression
Growth in bacteria
  Bacterial resistance: Kanamycin, 50 μg/mL
  Growth temperature: 30°C
  Growth strain: DH5alpha
  Copy number: High Copy
Gene/Insert
  Gene/Insert name: Mevalonate decarboxylase (MDC)
  Species: S. cerevisiae (budding yeast)
  Tag / fusion protein: His6-Tag (N terminal on backbone)
  Cloning method: Restriction Enzyme; 5′ cloning site unknown (unknown if destroyed); 3′ cloning site unknown (unknown if destroyed)
Terms and licenses: Academic/Nonprofit Terms; Industry Terms: Not Available to Industry
Depositor comments: codon-optimized synthetic gene for expression in E. coli
How to cite: pET-28a(+)-MDC was a gift from Frank Schulz (Addgene plasmid # 108950 ; http://n2t.net/addgene:108950 ; RRID:Addgene_108950)
